Addgene plasmid #149308: pDONR223 SARS-CoV-2 NSP5_nostop
Purpose: Gateway-compatible Entry vector, with insert of NSP5 gene's CDS from SARS-CoV-2 isolate Wuhan-Hu-1. Does not contain stop codon.
Depositing lab: Fritz Roth. Depositing organization: Sinai Health System. Publication: A Comprehensive, Flexible Collection of SARS-CoV-2 Coding Regions. Kim DK, Knapp JJ, Kuang D, Chawla A, Cassonnet P, Lee H, Sheykhkarimli D, Samavarchi-Tehrani P, Abdouni H, Rayhan A, Li R, Pogoutse O, Coyaud E, van der Werf S, Demeret C, Gingras AC, Taipale M, Raught B, Jacob Y, Roth FP. G3 (Bethesda). 2020 Aug 6. pii: g3.120.401554. doi: 10.1534/g3.120.401554. PubMed 32763951.
Backbone
  Vector backbone: pDONR223
  Backbone manufacturer: Rual et al, Genome Res. 14:2128-2135, 2004.
  Backbone size w/o insert (bp): 5005
  Vector type: Gateway-compatible Entry vector
Growth in bacteria
  Bacterial resistance: Spectinomycin, 50 μg/mL
  Growth temperature: 37°C
  Growth strain: DH5alpha
  Copy number: Unknown
Gene/Insert
  Gene/Insert name: NSP5
  Species: SARS-CoV-2 isolate Wuhan-Hu-1
  Insert size (bp): 921
  Mutation: Many synonymous changes due to codon optimization
  Entrez Gene: ORF1ab (a.k.a. GU280_gp01)
  Cloning method: Gateway Cloning
  Sequencing primers: 5′ M13F; 3′ M13R
Resource information
  A portion of this plasmid was derived from a plasmid made by: Synthesized from GenScript
Terms and licenses: Academic/Nonprofit Terms; Industry Terms
How to cite: pDONR223 SARS-CoV-2 NSP5_nostop was a gift from Fritz Roth (Addgene plasmid # 149308 ; http://n2t.net/addgene:149308 ; RRID:Addgene_149308)
