[The description below was written by a language model from this plasmid's Addgene catalogue record and the feature table of its GenBank file.]
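Description:
pDONR223 SARS-CoV-2 NSP5_nostop is a Gateway-compatible entry clone built on the pDONR223 backbone and propagated in E. coli. The annotated 3,711 bp circular sequence carries a high-copy ColE1/pUC-type origin of replication and the aadA gene (SmR), an aminoglycoside adenylyltransferase that confers spectinomycin and streptomycin resistance; spectinomycin is the recorded selection. The catalogue lists the empty backbone as 5,005 bp. The finished clone is smaller, as expected when the donor vector's attP-flanked cassette is replaced by the insert during Gateway cloning.

The payload is the coding sequence of NSP5 from SARS-CoV-2 isolate Wuhan-Hu-1, a mature product of the ORF1ab polyprotein and the virus's main protease. The insert is listed as 921 bp, was made by gene synthesis, and contains many synonymous changes from codon optimization. It is not annotated as a separate feature in the table, but it occupies the interval between the attL1 and attL2 sites, which matches the stated insert size. These attL sites are the substrates for the LR Clonase reaction, allowing directional transfer of the ORF into any attR-containing destination vector. Because the stop codon is omitted, the ORF can be read through into C-terminal tags or fusion partners supplied by the destination vector.

The entry clone has no promoter positioned to express the insert in its sense orientation. A T7 promoter lies just outside attL2 on the complementary strand, and rrnB T1 and T2 terminators upstream of attL1 insulate the cassette from read-through transcription. M13 forward and reverse primer sites flank the att sites for sequence verification. The plasmid belongs to a collection of SARS-CoV-2 coding regions intended as a flexible source for building expression constructs.
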