LOCUS       Exported 3711 bp ds-DNA circular SYN 12-MAY-2021
DEFINITION  Gateway-compatible Entry vector, with insert of NSP5 gene's CDS from
            SARS-CoV-2 isolate Wuhan-Hu-1. Does not contain stop codon. .
ACCESSION   .
VERSION     .
KEYWORDS    pDONR223 SARS-CoV-2 NSP5_nostop
SOURCE      synthetic DNA construct
  ORGANISM  synthetic DNA construct
REFERENCE   1 (bases 1 to 3711)
  AUTHORS   Kim DK, Knapp JJ, Kuang D, Chawla A, Cassonnet P, Lee H,
            Sheykhkarimli D, Samavarchi-Tehrani P, Abdouni H, Rayhan A, Li R,
            Pogoutse O, Coyaud E, van der Werf S, Demeret C, Gingras AC, Taipale
            M, Raught B, Jacob Y, Roth FP
  TITLE     A Comprehensive, Flexible Collection of SARS-CoV-2 Coding Regions.
  JOURNAL   G3 (Bethesda). 2020 Aug 6. pii: g3.120.401554. doi:
            10.1534/g3.120.401554.
  PUBMED    32763951
REFERENCE   2 (bases 1 to 3711)
  AUTHORS   .
  TITLE     Direct Submission
  JOURNAL   Exported May 12, 2021 from SnapGene Server 1.1.58
            http://www.snapgene.com
FEATURES             Location/Qualifiers
     source          1..3711
                     /organism="synthetic DNA construct"
                     /mol_type="other DNA"
     terminator      118..145
                     /label=rrnB T2 terminator
                     /note="transcription terminator T2 from the E. coli rrnB
                     gene"
     terminator      237..323
                     /gene="Escherichia coli rrnB"
                     /label=rrnB T1 terminator
                     /note="transcription terminator T1 from the E. coli rrnB
                     gene"
     primer_bind     372..394
                     /label=M13/pUC Forward
                     /note="In lacZ gene"
     primer_bind     386..403
                     /label=M13 Forward
                     /note="In lacZ gene. Also called M13-F20 or M13 (-21)
                     Forward"
     primer_bind     387..403
                     /label=M13 fwd
                     /note="common sequencing primer, one of multiple similar
                     variants"
     protein_bind    419..518
                     /gene="mutant version of attL"
                     /label=attL1
                     /bound_moiety="LR Clonase(TM)"
                     /note="recombination site for the Gateway(R) LR reaction"
     protein_bind    complement(1440..1539)
                     /gene="mutant version of attL"
                     /label=attL2
                     /bound_moiety="LR Clonase(TM)"
                     /note="recombination site for the Gateway(R) LR reaction"
     primer_bind     complement(1556..1575)
                     /label=T7
                     /note="T7 promoter, forward primer"
     promoter        complement(1557..1575)
                     /label=T7 promoter
                     /note="promoter for bacteriophage T7 RNA polymerase"
     primer_bind     complement(1580..1596)
                     /label=M13 rev
                     /note="common sequencing primer, one of multiple similar
                     variants"
     primer_bind     complement(1580..1596)
                     /label=M13 Reverse
                     /note="In lacZ gene. Also called M13-rev"
     CDS             2027..2818
                     /codon_start=1
                     /gene="aadA"
                     /product="aminoglycoside adenylyltransferase (Murphy,
                     1985)"
                     /label=SmR
                     /note="confers resistance to spectinomycin and
                     streptomycin"
                     /translation="MREAVIAEVSTQLSEVVGVIERHLEPTLLAVHLYGSAVDGGLKPH
                     SDIDLLVTVTVRLDETTRRALINDLLETSASPGESEILRAVEVTIVVHDDIIPWRYPAK
                     RELQFGEWQRNDILAGIFEPATIDIDLAILLTKAREHSVALVGPAAEELFDPVPEQDLF
                     EALNETLTLWNSPPDWAGDERNVVLTLSRIWYSAVTGKIAPKDVAADWAMERLPAQYQP
                     VILEARQAYLGQEEDRLASRADQLEEFVHYVKGEITKVVGK"
     rep_origin      2911..3499
                     /direction=RIGHT
                     /label=ori
                     /note="high-copy-number ColE1/pMB1/pBR322/pUC origin of
                     replication"
     primer_bind     3400..3419
                     /label=pBR322ori-F
                     /note="pBR322 origin, forward primer"
     primer_bind     3653..3670
                     /label=L4440
                     /note="L4440 vector, forward primer"
ORIGIN
        1 gcgttggccg attcattaat gcagctggca cgacaggttt cccgactgga aagcgggcag
       61 tgagcgcaac gcaattaata cgcgtaccgc tagccaggaa gagtttgtag aaacgcaaaa
      121 aggccatccg tcaggatggc cttctgctta gtttgatgcc tggcagttta tggcgggcgt
      181 cctgcccgcc accctccggg ccgttgcttc acaacgttca aatccgctcc cggcggattt
      241 gtcctactca ggagagcgtt caccgacaaa caacagataa aacgaaaggc ccagtcttcc
      301 gactgagcct ttcgttttat ttgatgcctg gcagttccct actctcgcgt taacgctagc
      361 atggatgttt tcccagtcac gacgttgtaa aacgacggcc agtcttaagc tcgggcccca
      421 aataatgatt ttattttgac tgatagtgac ctgttcgttg caacaaattg atgagcaatg
      481 cttttttata atgccaactt tgtacaaaaa agttggcatg nnnnnnnnnn nnnnnnnnnn
      541 nnnnnnnnnn nnnnnnnnnn nnnnnnnnnn nnnnnnnnnn nnnnnnnnnn nnnnnnnnnn
      601 nnnnnnnnnn nnnnnnnnnn nnnnnnnnnn nnnnnnnnnn nnnnnnnnnn nnnnnnnnnn
      661 nnnnnnnnnn nnnnnnnnnn nnnnnnnnnn nnnnnnnnnn nnnnnnnnnn nnnnnnnnnn
      721 nnnnnnnnnn nnnnnnnnnn nnnnnnnnnn nnnnnnnnnn nnnnnnnnnn nnnnnnnnnn
      781 nnnnnnnnnn nnnnnnnnnn nnnnnnnnnn nnnnnnnnnn nnnnnnnnnn nnnnnnnnnn
      841 nnnnnnnnnn nnnnnnnnnn nnnnnnnnnn nnnnnnnnnn nnnnnnnnnn nnnnnnnnnn
      901 nnnnnnnnnn nnnnnnnnnn nnnnnnnnnn nnnnnnnnnn nnnnnnnnnn nnnnnnnnnn
      961 nnnnnnnnnn nnnnnnnnnn nnnnnnnnnn nnnnnnnnnn nnnnnnnnnn nnnnnnnnnn
     1021 nnnnnnnnnn nnnnnnnnnn nnnnnnnnnn nnnnnnnnnn nnnnnnnnnn nnnnnnnnnn
     1081 nnnnnnnnnn nnnnnnnnnn nnnnnnnnnn nnnnnnnnnn nnnnnnnnnn nnnnnnnnnn
     1141 nnnnnnnnnn nnnnnnnnnn nnnnnnnnnn nnnnnnnnnn nnnnnnnnnn nnnnnnnnnn
     1201 nnnnnnnnnn nnnnnnnnnn nnnnnnnnnn nnnnnnnnnn nnnnnnnnnn nnnnnnnnnn
     1261 nnnnnnnnnn nnnnnnnnnn nnnnnnnnnn nnnnnnnnnn nnnnnnnnnn nnnnnnnnnn
     1321 nnnnnnnnnn nnnnnnnnnn nnnnnnnnnn nnnnnnnnnn nnnnnnnnnn nnnnnnnnnn
     1381 nnnnnnnnnn nnnnnnnnnn nnnnnnnnnn nnnnnnnnnn nnnnnnnnnn nnnnnnnnta
     1441 cccaactttc ttgtacaaag ttggcattat aagaaagcat tgcttatcaa tttgttgcaa
     1501 cgaacaggtc actatcagtc aaaataaaat cattatttgc catccagctg atatccccta
     1561 tagtgagtcg tattacatgg tcatagctgt ttcctggcag ctctggcccg tgtctcaaaa
     1621 tctctgatgt tacattgcac aagataaaaa tatatcatca tgcctcctct agaccagcca
     1681 ggacagaaat gcctcgactt cgctgctacc caaggttgcc gggtgacgca caccgtggaa
     1741 acggatgaag gcacgaaccc agtggacata agcctgttcg gttcgtaagc tgtaatgcaa
     1801 gtagcgtatg cgctcacgca actggtccag aaccttgacc gaacgcagcg gtggtaacgg
     1861 cgcagtggcg gttttcatgg cttgttatga ctgttttttt ggggtacagt ctatgcctcg
     1921 ggcatccaag cagcaagcgc gttacgccgt gggtcgatgt ttgatgttat ggagcagcaa
     1981 cgatgttacg cagcagggca gtcgccctaa aacaaagtta aacattatga gggaagcggt
     2041 gatcgccgaa gtatcgactc aactatcaga ggtagttggc gtcatcgagc gccatctcga
     2101 accgacgttg ctggccgtac atttgtacgg ctccgcagtg gatggcggcc tgaagccaca
     2161 cagtgatatt gatttgctgg ttacggtgac cgtaaggctt gatgaaacaa cgcggcgagc
     2221 tttgatcaac gaccttttgg aaacttcggc ttcccctgga gagagcgaga ttctccgcgc
     2281 tgtagaagtc accattgttg tgcacgacga catcattccg tggcgttatc cagctaagcg
     2341 cgaactgcaa tttggagaat ggcagcgcaa tgacattctt gcaggtatct tcgagccagc
     2401 cacgatcgac attgatctgg ctatcttgct gacaaaagca agagaacata gcgttgcctt
     2461 ggtaggtcca gcggcggagg aactctttga tccggttcct gaacaggatc tatttgaggc
     2521 gctaaatgaa accttaacgc tatggaactc gccgcccgac tgggctggcg atgagcgaaa
     2581 tgtagtgctt acgttgtccc gcatttggta cagcgcagta accggcaaaa tcgcgccgaa
     2641 ggatgtcgct gccgactggg caatggagcg cctgccggcc cagtatcagc ccgtcatact
     2701 tgaagctaga caggcttatc ttggacaaga agaagatcgc ttggcctcgc gcgcagatca
     2761 gttggaagaa tttgtccact acgtgaaagg cgagatcacc aaggtagtcg gcaaataacc
     2821 ctcgagccac ccatgaccaa aatcccttaa cgtgagttac gcgtcgttcc actgagcgtc
     2881 agaccccgta gaaaagatca aaggatcttc ttgagatcct ttttttctgc gcgtaatctg
     2941 ctgcttgcaa acaaaaaaac caccgctacc agcggtggtt tgtttgccgg atcaagagct
     3001 accaactctt tttccgaagg taactggctt cagcagagcg cagataccaa atactgttct
     3061 tctagtgtag ccgtagttag gccaccactt caagaactct gtagcaccgc ctacatacct
     3121 cgctctgcta atcctgttac cagtggctgc tgccagtggc gataagtcgt gtcttaccgg
     3181 gttggactca agacgatagt taccggataa ggcgcagcgg tcgggctgaa cggggggttc
     3241 gtgcacacag cccagcttgg agcgaacgac ctacaccgaa ctgagatacc tacagcgtga
     3301 gctatgagaa agcgccacgc ttcccgaagg gagaaaggcg gacaggtatc cggtaagcgg
     3361 cagggtcgga acaggagagc gcacgaggga gcttccaggg ggaaacgcct ggtatcttta
     3421 tagtcctgtc gggtttcgcc acctctgact tgagcgtcga tttttgtgat gctcgtcagg
     3481 ggggcggagc ctatggaaaa acgccagcaa cgcggccttt ttacggttcc tggccttttg
     3541 ctggcctttt gctcacatgt tctttcctgc gttatcccct gattctgtgg ataaccgtat
     3601 taccgccttt gagtgagctg ataccgctcg ccgcagccga acgaccgagc gcagcgagtc
     3661 agtgagcgag gaagcggaag agcgcccaat acgcaaaccg cctctccccg c
//
