>Addgene plasmid #149308 | pDONR223 SARS-CoV-2 NSP5_nostop | depositor partial sequence | sequence record 291915 | Inserted CDS without stop codon
ATG
[918 nt withheld, positions 4-921]
